>Addgene plasmid #201137 | plex_307-ccdB-EBFP2 | addgene full sequence | sequence record 395509 | Addgene NGS Result
CTCGAGGCCTGCAGGTGCAAAGATGGATAAAGTTTTAAACAGAGAGGAATCTTTGCAGCTAATGGACCTT
CTAGGTCTTGAAAGGAGTGGGAATTGGCTCCGGTGCCCGTCAGTGGGCAGAGCGCACATCGCCCACAGTC
CCCGAGAAGTTGGGGGGAGGGGTCGGCAATTGAACCGGTGCCTAGAGAAGGTGGCGCGGGGTAAACTGGG
AAAGTGATGTCGTGTACTGGCTCCGCCTTTTTCCCGAGGGTGGGGGAGAACCGTATATAAGTGCAGTAGT
CGCCGTGAACGTTCTTTTTCGCAACGGGTTTGCCGCCAGAACACAGGTAAGTGCCGTGTGTGGTTCCCGC
GGGCCTGGCCTCTTTACGGGTTATGGCCCTTGCGTGCCTTGAATTACTTCCACCTGGCTGCAGTACGTGA
TTCTTGATCCCGAGCTTCGGGTTGGAAGTGGGTGGGAGAGTTCGAGGCCTTGCGCTTAAGGAGCCCCTTC
GCCTCGTGCTTGAGTTGAGGCCTGGCCTGGGCGCTGGGGCCGCCGCGTGCGAATCTGGTGGCACCTTCGC
GCCTGTCTCGCTGCTTTCGATAAGTCTCTAGCCATTTAAAATTTTTGATGACCTGCTGCGACGCTTTTTT
TCTGGCAAGATAGTCTTGTAAATGCGGGCCAAGATCTGCACACTGGTATTTCGGTTTTTGGGGCCGCGGG
CGGCGACGGGGCCCGTGCGTCCCAGCGCACATGTTCGGCGAGGCGGGGCCTGCGAGCGCGGCCACCGAGA
ATCGGACGGGGGTAGTCTCAAGCTGGCCGGCCTGCTCTGGTGCCTGGCCTCGCGCCGCCGTGTATCGCCC
CGCCCTGGGCGGCAAGGCTGGCCCGGTCGGCACCAGTTGCGTGAGCGGAAAGATGGCCGCTTCCCGGCCC
TGCTGCAGGGAGCTCAAAATGGAGGACGCGGCGCTCGGGAGAGCGGGCGGGTGAGTCACCCACACAAAGG
AAAAGGGCCTTTCCGTCCTCAGCCGTCGCTTCATGTGACTCCACGGAGTACCGGGCGCCGTCCAGGCACC
TCGATTAGTTCTCGAGCTTTTGGAGTACGTCGTCTTTAGGTTGGGGGGAGGGGTTTTATGCGATGGAGTT
TCCCCACACTGAGTGGGTGGAGACTGAAGTTAGGCCAGCTTGGCACTTGATGTAATTCTCCTTGGAATTT
GCCCTTTTTGAGTTTGGATCTTGGTTCATTCTCAAGCCTCAGACAGTGGTTCAAAGTTTTTTTCTTCCAT
TTCAGGTGTCGTGAGGCTAGCATCGATTGATCAACAAGTTTGTACAAAAAAGCTGAACGAGAAACGTAAA
ATGATATAAATATCAATATATTAAATTAGATTTTGCATAAAAAACAGACTACATAATACTGTAAAACACA
ACATATCCAGTCACTATGGCGGCCGCATTAGGCACCCCAGGCTTTACACTTTATGCTTCCGGCTCGTATA
ATGTGTGGATTTTGAGTTAGGATCCGTCGAGATTTTCAGGAGCTAAGGAAGCTAAAATGGAGAAAAAAAT
CACTGGATATACCACCGTTGATATATCCCAATGGCATCGTAAAGAACATTTTGAGGCATTTCAGTCAGTT
GCTCAATGTACCTATAACCAGACCGTTCAGCTGGATATTACGGCCTTTTTAAAGACCGTAAAGAAAAATA
AGCACAAGTTTTATCCGGCCTTTATTCACATTCTTGCCCGCCTGATGAATGCTCATCCGGAATTCCGTAT
GGCAATGAAAGACGGTGAGCTGGTGATATGGGATAGTGTTCACCCTTGTTACACCGTTTTCCATGAGCAA
ACTGAAACGTTTTCATCGCTCTGGAGTGAATACCACGACGATTTCCGGCAGTTTCTACACATATATTCGC
AAGATGTGGCGTGTTACGGTGAAAACCTGGCCTATTTCCCTAAAGGGTTTATTGAGAATATGTTTTTCGT
CTCAGCCAATCCCTGGGTGAGTTTCACCAGTTTTGATTTAAACGTGGCCAATATGGACAACTTCTTCGCC
CCCGTTTTCACCATGGGCAAATATTATACGCAAGGCGACAAGGTGCTGATGCCGCTGGCGATTCAGGTTC
ATCATGCCGTTTGTGATGGCTTCCATGTCGGCAGAATGCTTAATGAATTACAACAGTACTGCGATGAGTG
GCAGGGCGGGGCGTAAAGATCTGGATCCGGCTTACTAAAAGCCAGATAACAGTATGCGTATTTGCGCGCT
GATTTTTGCGGTATAAGAATATATACTGATATGTATACCCGAAGTATGTCAAAAAGAGGTATGCTATGAA
GCAGCGTATTACAGTGACAGTTGACAGCGACAGCTATCAGTTGCTCAAGGCATATATGATGTCAATATCT
CCGGTCTGGTAAGCACAACCATGCAGAATGAAGCCCGTCGTCTGCGTGCCGAACGCTGGAAAGCGGAAAA
TCAGGAAGGGATGGCTGAGGTCGCCCGGTTTATTGAAATGAACGGCTCTTTTGCTGACGAGAACAGGGGC
TGGTGAAATGCAGTTTAAGGTTTACACCTATAAAAGAGAGAGCCGTTATCGTCTGTTTGTGGATGTACAG
AGTGATATTATTGACACGCCCGGGCGACGGATGGTGATCCCCCTGGCCAGTGCACGTCTGCTGTCAGATA
AAGTCTCCCGTGAACTTTACCCGGTGGTGCATATCGGGGATGAAAGCTGGCGCATGATGACCACCGATAT
GGCCAGTGTGCCGGTCTCCGTTATCGGGGAAGAAGTGGCTGATCTCAGCCACCGCGAAAATGACATCAAA
AACGCCATTAACCTGATGTTCTGGGGAATATAAATGTCAGGCTCCCTTATACACAGCCAGTCTGCAGGTC
GACCATAGTGACTGGATATGTTGTGTTTTACAGTATTATGTAGTCTGTTTTTTATGCAAAATCTAATTTA
ATATATTGATATTTATATCATTTTACGTTTCTCGTTCAGCTTTCTTGTACAAAGTGGTTGATATCGGTAA
GCCTATCCCTAACCCTCTCCTCGGTCTCGATTCTACGTAGTAATGAACTAGTACCGGTTAAGTCGACAAT
CAACGCGTTAAGTCGACAATCAACCTCTGGATTACAAAATTTGTGAAAGATTGACTGGTATTCTTAACTA
TGTTGCTCCTTTTACGCTATGTGGATACGCTGCTTTAATGCCTTTGTATCATGCTATTGCTTCCCGTATG
GCTTTCATTTTCTCCTCCTTGTATAAATCCTGGTTGCTGTCTCTTTATGAGGAGTTGTGGCCCGTTGTCA
GGCAACGTGGCGTGGTGTGCACTGTGTTTGCTGACGCAACCCCCACTGGTTGGGGCATTGCCACCACCTG
TCAGCTCCTTTCCGGGACTTTCGCTTTCCCCCTCCCTATTGCCACGGCGGAACTCATCGCCGCCTGCCTT
GCCCGCTGCTGGACAGGGGCTCGGCTGTTGGGCACTGACAATTCCGTGGTGTTGTCGGGGAAATCATCGT
CCTTTCCTTGGCTGCTCGCCTGTGTTGCCACCTGGATTCTGCGCGGGACGTCCTTCTGCTACGTCCCTTC
GGCCCTCAATCCAGCGGACCTTCCTTCCCGCGGCCTGCTGCCGGCTCTGCGGCCTCTTCCGCGTCTTCGC
CTTCGCCCTCAGACGAGTCGGATCTCCCTTTGGGCCGCCTCCCCGCGTCGACTTTAAGACCAATGACTTA
CAAGGCAGCTGTAGATCTTAGCCACTTTTTAAAAGAAAAGGGGGGACTGGAAGGGCTAATTCACTCCCAA
CGAAGACAAGATCTGCTTTTTGCTTGTACTGGGTCTCTCTGGTTAGACCAGATCTGAGCCTGGGAGCTCT
CTGGCTAACTAGGGAACCCACTGCTTAAGCCTCAATAAAGCTTGCCTTGAGTGCTTCAAGTAGTGTGTGC
CCGTCTGTTGTGTGACTCTGGTAACTAGAGATCCCTCAGACCCTTTTAGTCAGTGTGGAAAATCTCTAGC
AGTACGTATAGTAGTTCATGTCATCTTATTATTCAGTATTTATAACTTGCAAAGAAATGAATATCAGAGA
GTGAGAGGAACTTGTTTATTGCAGCTTATAATGGTTACAAATAAAGCAATAGCATCACAAATTTCACAAA
TAAAGCATTTTTTTCACTGCATTCTAGTTGTGGTTTGTCCAAACTCATCAATGTATCTTATCATGTCTGG
CTCTAGCTATCCCGCCCCTAACTCCGCCCATCCCGCCCCTAACTCCGCCCAGTTCCGCCCATTCTCCGCC
CCATGGCTGACTAATTTTTTTTATTTATGCAGAGGCCGAGGCCGCCTCGGCCTCTGAGCTATTCCAGAAG
TAGTGAGGAGGCTTTTTTGGAGGCCTAGGGACGTACCCAATTCGCCCTATAGTGAGTCGTATTACGCGCG
CTCACTGGCCGTCGTTTTACAACGTCGTGACTGGGAAAACCCTGGCGTTACCCAACTTAATCGCCTTGCA
GCACATCCCCCTTTCGCCAGCTGGCGTAATAGCGAAGAGGCCCGCACCGATCGCCCTTCCCAACAGTTGC
GCAGCCTGAATGGCGAATGGG
[124 nt withheld, positions 4572-4695]
C
[91 nt withheld, positions 4697-4787]
A
[49 nt withheld, positions 4789-4837]
CCTTTGACGTTGGAGTCCACGTTCTTT
[37 nt withheld, positions 4865-4901]
ACCCTATCTCGGTCTATTCTTTTGATTTATAAGGGATTTTGCCGATTTCGGCCTATTGGTTAAAAAATGA
GCTGATTTAACAAAAATTTAACGCGAATTTTAACAAAATATTAACGCTTACAATTTAGGTGGCACTTTTC
GGGGAAATGTGCGCGGAACCCCTATTTGTTTATTTTTCTAAATACATTCAAATATGTATCCGCTCATGAG
ACAATAACCCTGATAAATGCTTCAATAATATTGAAAAAGGAAGAGTATGAGTATTCAACATTTCCGTGTC
GCCCTTATTCCCTTTTTTGCGGCATTTTGCCTTCCTGTTTTTGCTCACCCAGAAACGCTGGTGAAAGTAA
AAGATGCTGAAGATCAGTTGGGTGCACGAGTGGGTTACATCGAACTGGATCTCAACAGCGGTAAGATCCT
TGAGAGTTTTCGCCCCGAAGAACGTTTTCCAATGATGAGCACTTTTAAAGTTCTGCTATGTGGCGCGGTA
TTATCCCGTATTGACGCCGGGCAAGAGCAACTCGGTCGCCGCATACACTATTCTCAGAATGACTTGGTTG
AGTACTCACCAGTCACAGAAAAGCATCTTACGGATGGCATGACAGTAAGAGAATTATGCAGTGCTGCCAT
AACCATGAGTGATAACACTGCGGCCAACTTACTTCTGACAACGATCGGAGGACCGAAGGAGCTAACCGCT
TTTTTGCACAACATGGGGGATCATGTAACTCGCCTTGATCGTTGGGAACCGGAGCTGAATGAAGCCATAC
CAAACGACGAGCGTGACACCACGATGCCTGTAGCAATGGCAACAACGTTGCGCAAACTATTAACTGGCGA
ACTACTTACTCTAGCTTCCCGGCAACAATTAATAGACTGGATGGAGGCGGATAAAGTTGCAGGACCACTT
CTGCGCTCGGCCCTTCCGGCTGGCTGGTTTATTGCTGATAAATCTGGAGCCGGTGAGCGTGGGTCTCGCG
GTATCATTGCAGCACTGGGGCCAGATGGTAAGCCCTCCCGTATCGTAGTTATCTACACGACGGGGAGTCA
GGCAACTATGGATGAACGAAATAGACAGATCGCTGAGATAGGTGCCTCACTGATTAAGCATTGGTAACTG
TCAGACCAAGTTTACTCATATATACTTTAGATTGATTTAAAACTTCATTTTTAATTTAAAAGGATCTAGG
TGAAGATCCTTTTTGATAATCTCATGACCAAAATCCCTTAACGTGAGTTTTCGTTCCACTGAGCGTCAGA
CCCCGTAGAAAAGATCAAAGGATCTTCTTGAGATCCTTTTTTTCTGCGCGTAATCTGCTGCTTGCAAACA
AAAAAACCACCGCTACCAGCGGTGGTTTGTTTGCCGGATCAAGAGCTACCAACTCTTTTTCCGAAGGTAA
CTGGCTTCAGCAGAGCGCAGATACCAAATACTGTTCTTCTAGTGTAGCCGTAGTTAGGCCACCACTTCAA
GAACTCTGTAGCACCGCCTACATACCTCGCTCTGCTAATCCTGTTACCAGTGGCTGCTGCCAGTGGCGAT
AAGTCGTGTCTTACCGGGTTGGACTCAAGACGATAGTTACCGGATAAGGCGCAGCGGTCGGGCTGAACGG
GGGGTTCGTGCACACAGCCCAGCTTGGAGCGAACGACCTACACCGAACTGAGATACCTACAGCGTGAGCT
ATGAGAAAGCGCCACGCTTCCCGAAGGGAGAAAGGCGGACAGGTATCCGGTAAGCGGCAGGGTCGGAACA
GGAGAGCGCACGAGGGAGCTTCCAGGGGGAAACGCCTGGTATCTTTATAGTCCTGTCGGGTTTCGCCACC
TCTGACTTGAGCGTCGATTTTTGTGATGCTCGTCAGGGGGGCGGAGCCTATGGAAAAACGCCAGCAACGC
GGCCTTTTTACGGTTCCTGGCCTTTTGCTGGCCTTTTGCTCACATGTTCTTTCCTGCGTTATCCCCTGAT
TCTGTGGATAACCGTATTACCGCCTTTGAGTGAGCTGATACCGCTCGCCGCAGCCGAACGACCGAGCGCA
GCGAGTCAGTGAGCGAGGAAGCGGAAGAGCGCCCAATACGCAAACCGCCTCTCCCCGCGCGTTGGCCGAT
TCATTAATGCAGCTGGCACGACAGGTTTCCCGACTGGAAAGCGGGCAGTGAGCGCAACGCAATTAATGTG
AGTTAGCTCACTCATTAGGCACCCCAGGCTTTACACTTTATGCTTCCGGCTCGTATGTTGTGTGGAATTG
TGAGCGGATAACAATTTCACACAGGAAACAGCTATGACCATGATTACGCCAAGCGCGCAATTAACCCTCA
CTAAAGGGAACAAAAGCTGGAGCTGCAAGCTTAATGTAGTCTTATGCAATACTCTTGTAGTCTTGCAACA
TGGTAACGATGAGTTAGCAACATGCCTTACAAGGAGAGAAAAAGCACCGTGCATGCCGATTGGTGGAAGT
AAGGTGGTACGATCGTGCCTTATTAGGAAGGCAACAGACGGGTCTGACATGGATTGGACGAACCACTGAA
TTGCCGCATTGCAGAGATATTGTATTTAAGTGCCTAGCTCGATACATAAACGGGTCTCTCTGGTTAGACC
AGATCTGAGCCTGGGAGCTCTCTGGCTAACTAGGGAACCCACTGCTTAAGCCTCAATAAAGCTTGCCTTG
AGTGCTTCAAGTAGTGTGTGCCCGTCTGTTGTGTGACTCTGGTAACTAGAGATCCCTCAGACCCTTTTAG
TCAGTGTGGAAAATCTCTAGCAGTGGCGCCCGAACAGGGACTTGAAAGCGAAAGGGAAACCAGAGGAGCT
CTCTCGACGCAGGACTCGGCTTGCTGAAGCGCGCACGGCAAGAGGCGAGGGGCGGCGACTGGTGAGTACG
CCAAAAATTTTGACTAGCGGAGGCTAGAAGGAGAGAGATGGGTGCGAGAGCGTCAGTATTAAGCGGGGGA
GAATTAGATCGCGATGGGAAAAAATTCGGTTAAGGCCAGGGGGAAAGAAAAAATATAAATTAAAACATAT
AGTATGGGCAAGCAGGGAGCTAGAACGATTCGCAGTTAATCCTGGCCTGTTAGAAACATCAGAAGGCTGT
AGACAAATACTGGGACAGCTACAACCATCCCTTCAGACAGGATCAGAAGAACTTAGATCATTATATAATA
CAGTAGCAACCCTCTATTGTGTGCATCAAAGGATAGAGATAAAAGACACCAAGGAAGCTTTAGACAAGAT
AGAGGAAGAGCAAAACAAAAGTAAGACCACCGCACAGCAAGCGGCCGCTGATCTTCAGACCTGGAGGAGG
AGATATGAGGGACAATTGGAGAAGTGAATTATATAAATATAAAGTAGTAAAAATTGAACCATTAGGAGTA
GCACCCACCAAGGCAAAGAGAAGAGTGGTGCAGAGAGAAAAAAGAGCAGTGGGAATAGGAGCTTTGTTCC
TTGGGTTCTTGGGAGCAGCAGGAAGCACTATGGGCGCAGCGTCAATGACGCTGACGGTACAGGCCAGACA
ATTATTGTCTGGTATAGTGCAGCAGCAGAACAATTTGCTGAGGGCTATTGAGGCGCAACAGCATCTGTTG
CAACTCACAGTCTGGGGCATCAAGCAGCTCCAGGCAAGAATCCTGGCTGTGGAAAGATACCTAAAGGATC
AACAGCTCCTGGGGATTTGGGGTTGCTCTGGAAAACTCATTTGCACCACTGCTGTGCCTTGGAATGCTAG
TTGGAGTAATAAATCTCTGGAACAGATTTGGAATCACACGACCTGGATGGAGTGGGACAGAGAAATTAAC
AATTACACAAGCTTAATACACTCCTTAATTGAAGAATCGCAAAACCAGCAAGAAAAGAATGAACAAGAAT
TATTGGAATTAGATAAATGGGCAAGTTTGTGGAATTGGTTTAACATAACAAATTGGCTGTGGTATATAAA
ATTATTCATAATGATAGTAGGAGGCTTGGTAGGTTTAAGAATAGTTTTTGCTGTACTTTCTATAGTGAAT
AGAGTTAGGCAGGGATATTCACCATTATCGTTTCAGACCCACCTCCCAACCCCGAGGGGACCCATGCATT
GCATCTCAATTAGTCAGCAACCAGGTGTGGAAAGTCCCCAGGCTCCCCAGCAGGCAGAAGTATGCAAAGC
ATGCGTCTCAATTAGTCAGCAACCATAGTCCCGCCCCTAACTCCGCCCATCCCGCCCCTAACTCCGCCCA
GTTCCGCCCATTCTCCGCCCCATGGCTGACTAATTTTTTTTATTTATGCAGAGGCCGAGGCCGCCTCGGC
CTCTGAGCTATTCCAGAAGTAGTGAGGAGGCTTTTTTGGAGGCCTAGGCTTTTGCAAAAAGCTTTCTAGA
GGTACCGTGGCCACCATGGTGAGCAAGGGCGAGGAGCTGTTCACCGGGGTGGTGCCCATCCTGGTCGAGC
TGGACGGCGACGTAAACGGCCACAAGTTCAGCGTGAGGGGCGAGGGCGAGGGCGATGCCACCAACGGCAA
GCTGACCCTGAAGTTCATCTGCACCACCGGCAAGCTGCCCGTGCCCTGGCCCACCCTCGTGACCACCCTG
AGCCACGGCGTGCAGTGCTTCGCCCGCTACCCCGACCACATGAAGCAGCACGACTTCTTCAAGTCCGCCA
TGCCCGAAGGCTACGTCCAGGAGCGCACCATCTTCTTCAAGGACGACGGCACCTACAAGACCCGCGCCGA
GGTGAAGTTCGAGGGCGACACCCTAGTGAACCGCATCGAGCTGAAGGGCGTCGACTTCAAGGAGGACGGC
AACATCCTGGGGCACAAGCTGGAGTACAACTTCAACAGCCACAACATCTATATCATGGCCGTCAAGCAGA
AGAACGGCATCAAGGTGAACTTCAAGATCCGCCACAACGTGGAGGACGGCAGCGTGCAGCTCGCCGACCA
CTACCAGCAGAACACCCCCATCGGCGACGGCCCCGTGCTGCTGCCCGACAGCCACTACCTGAGCACCCAG
TCCGTGCTGAGCAAAGACCCCAACGAGAAGCGCGATCACATGGTCCTGCTGGAGTTCCGCACCGCCGCCG
GGATCACTCTCGGCATGGACGAGCTGTACAAGTAAGTTAACGAATTCTAGATCTTGAGACAAATGGCAGT
ATTCATCCACAATTTTAAAAGAAAAGGGGGGATTGGGGGGTACAGTGCAGGGGAAAGAATAGTAGACATA
ATAGCAACAGACATACAAACTAAAGAATTACAAAAACAAATTACAAAAATTCAAAATTTTCGGGTTTATT
ACAGGGACAGCAGAGATCCACTTTGGCGCCGG
Features (pLannotate 1.2.2; 37 found; start..end, strand, type, name):
     23..89      +  CDS            small t antigen (fragment): SV40 (simian virus 40) small t antigen
     96..1274    +  promoter       EF-1α promoter: strong constitutive promoter for human elongation factor EF-1α
   1294..1418    +  protein_bind   attR1: mutant version of attR; recombination site for the Gateway® LR reaction LR Clonase™
   1443..1473    +  promoter       lac UV5 promoter: E. coli lac promoter with an "up" mutation
   1497..1526    +  promoter       cat promoter (fragment): promoter of the E. coli cat gene encoding chloramphenicol acetyltransferase
   1527..2186    +  CDS            CmR: chloramphenicol acetyltransferase; cat; confers resistance to chloramphenicol
   2365..2523    +  CDS            ccdA (fragment): CCDA_ECO57 - Also known as H, letA. Experimental evidence at protein level: Swiss-Prot protein existence level 1. Antitoxin component of a type II toxin-antitoxin (TA) system which inhibits the post-segregational killing (PSK) of plasmid-free cells, also referred to as a plasmid addiction system. Binds to and blocks the activity of CcdB; will also remove bound CcdB protein from the CcdB-GyrA complex by forming a CcdA-CcdB complex, a process termed rejuvenation. Functions as a transcriptional corepressor for the ccdAB operon, repression also requires CcdB (By similarity). From Escherichia coli
   2528..2830    +  CDS            ccdB: CCDB_ECOLI - Also known as G, letB, letD. Experimental evidence at protein level: Swiss-Prot protein existence level 1. Toxic component of a type II toxin-antitoxin (TA) system, functioning in plasmid maintainence. Responsible for the post- segregational killing (PSK) of plasmid-free cells, also referred to as a plasmid addiction system. Half-life of over 2 hours. Cell killing by CcdB is accompanied by filamentation, defects in chromosome and plasmid segregation, defects in cell division, formation of anucleate cells, decreased DNA synthesis and plasmid loss. Interferes with the activity of DN
   2874..2998    -  protein_bind   attR2: mutant version of attR; recombination site for the Gateway® LR reaction LR Clonase™
   3006..3047    +  CDS            V5 tag: epitope tag from simian virus 5
   3098..3686    +  misc_feature   WPRE: woodchuck hepatitis virus posttranscriptional regulatory element
   3737..3756    +  misc_feature   cPPT/CTS (fragment): central polypurine tract and central termination sequence of HIV-1
   3758..3991    +  LTR            3' LTR (ΔU3): self-inactivating 3' long terminal repeat (LTR) from HIV-1
   4069..4190    +  polyA_signal   SV40 poly(A) signal: SV40 polyadenylation signal
   4230..4365    +  rep_origin     SV40 ori: SV40 origin of replication
   4386..4404    -  promoter       T7 promoter: promoter for bacteriophage T7 RNA polymerase
   4412..4567    +  CDS            lacZα (fragment): LacZα fragment of β-galactosidase; lacZ fragment
   4572..5000    +  rep_origin     f1 ori (sequence partly withheld): f1 bacteriophage origin of replication; arrow indicates direction of (+) strand synthesis
   5053..5157    +  promoter       AmpR promoter: bla
   5158..6018    +  CDS            AmpR: β-lactamase; bla; confers resistance to ampicillin, carbenicillin, and related antibiotics
   6189..6777    +  rep_origin     ori: high-copy-number ColE1/pMB1/pBR322/pUC origin of replication
   6960..7052    +  CDS            lacI (fragment): lac repressor; lacI; The lac repressor binds to the lac operator to inhibit transcription in E. coli. This inhibition can be relieved by adding lactose or isopropyl-β-D-thiogalactopyranoside (IPTG).
   7065..7086    +  protein_bind   CAP binding site: CAP binding activates transcription in the presence of cAMP. E. coli catabolite activator protein
   7101..7131    +  promoter       lac promoter: promoter for the E. coli lac operon
   7139..7155    +  protein_bind   lac operator: The lac repressor binds to the lac operator to inhibit transcription in E. coli. This inhibition can be relieved by adding lactose or isopropyl-β-D-thiogalactopyranoside (IPTG). lac repressor encoded by lacI
   7200..7218    +  promoter       T3 promoter: promoter for bacteriophage T3 RNA polymerase
   7246..7472    +  promoter       RSV promoter: Rous sarcoma virus enhancer/promoter
   7473..7653    +  LTR            5' LTR (truncated): truncated 5' long terminal repeat (LTR) from HIV-1
   7700..7825    +  misc_feature   HIV-1 Ψ: packaging signal of human immunodeficiency virus type 1
   7809..8172    +  CDS            HIV-1 gag (fragment): gag protein from human immunodeficiency virus 1; gag
   8318..8551    +  misc_feature   RRE: The Rev response element (RRE) of HIV-1 allows for Rev-dependent mRNA export from the nucleus to the cytoplasm.
   8928..8954    +  CDS            Rev (fragment): human immunodeficiency virus 1 (HIV-1) Rev protein; rev; enhances nuclear export of unspliced and incompletely spliced viral mRNAs
   8961..8984    +  promoter       SV40 promoter (fragment): SV40 early promoter
   8985..9056    +  promoter       SV40 promoter (fragment): SV40 enhancer and early promoter
   9080..9215    +  rep_origin     SV40 ori: SV40 origin of replication
   9257..9973    +  CDS            EBFP2: EBFP2 is a basic (constitutively fluorescent) blue fluorescent protein published in 2007, derived from Aequorea victoria. It is reported to be a rapidly-maturing monomer with moderate acid sensitivity.
  10024..10141   +  misc_feature   cPPT/CTS: central polypurine tract and central termination sequence of HIV-1
