[The description below was written by a language model from this plasmid's Addgene catalogue record and pLannotate feature annotations shown in this document.]
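Description:
plex_307-ccdB-EBFP2 is an empty Gateway destination backbone derived from pLEX_307. It is catalogued as a mammalian expression vector, but its feature table shows the architecture of a third-generation, self-inactivating HIV-1 lentiviral transfer plasmid. An RSV promoter drives a truncated 5' LTR, followed by the Ψ packaging signal with a partial gag sequence, the RRE for Rev-dependent nuclear export, a cPPT/CTS, a WPRE and a ΔU3 3' LTR, with an SV40 poly(A) signal downstream. In bacteria the 10,183 bp plasmid replicates from a high-copy ColE1/pUC-type origin and carries AmpR, and an f1 origin is also present.

The payload region places the strong constitutive EF-1α promoter upstream of an attR1–attR2 Gateway cassette containing a chloramphenicol resistance gene (CmR) and the ccdB toxin gene. An LR recombination reaction with an entry clone replaces this cassette with a gene of interest. Because ccdB kills standard E. coli, unrecombined plasmid is counterselected, and the empty vector must be maintained in a ccdB-tolerant strain under combined chloramphenicol and ampicillin selection. A V5 epitope tag lies immediately downstream of attR2, positioned so that an insert lacking a stop codon could be tagged at its C-terminus, followed by the WPRE to enhance transcript expression.

Upstream of the EF-1α unit, also within the proviral region, an SV40 early promoter/origin drives EBFP2, a blue fluorescent protein listed as the selectable marker. This lets transfected or transduced cells be identified or sorted by blue fluorescence rather than by drug selection. The construct therefore serves as a recipient for cloning open reading frames for constitutive expression in mammalian cells with a fluorescent readout.
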