Addgene plasmid #201137: plex_307-ccdB-EBFP2
Purpose: (Empty Backbone) pLEX_307 plasmid with EBFP2 marker
Depositing lab: Alejandro Chavez. Depositing organization: University of California, San Diego (UCSD).
Backbone
  Vector backbone: plex_307
  Backbone size (bp): 10183
  Vector type: Mammalian Expression
  Promoter: EF-1α
  Selectable markers: EBFP2
Growth in bacteria
  Bacterial resistance: Chloramphenicol and Ampicillin, 25 & 100 μg/mL
  Growth temperature: 30°C
  Growth strain: ccdB Survival
  Copy number: High Copy
Terms and licenses: Academic/Nonprofit Terms; Industry Terms: Not Available to Industry
How to cite: plex_307-ccdB-EBFP2 was a gift from Alejandro Chavez (Addgene plasmid # 201137 ; http://n2t.net/addgene:201137 ; RRID:Addgene_201137)
